>Addgene plasmid #73444 | pLux76-LasI | addgene full sequence | sequence record 207672 | Addgene NGS Result
ACCTGTAGGATCGTACAAGTTTACGCAAGAAAATGGTTTGTTATAGTCGAATAAAATACTAGAGCGCACG
CTTAACCAAGTAAAAGGGTTCGTTTTTTACTAGATGATTGTTCAGATTGGCCGTCGTGAGGAATTTGATA
AAAAGCTGCTGGGCGAGATGCACAAACTGCGTGCACAGGTTTTCAAGGAGCGTAAAGGTTGGGACGTTAG
CGTTATTGACGAAATGGAGATTGATGGCTACGACGCTCTGTCTCCGTATTATATGCTGATTCAGGAGGAC
ACCCCGGAAGCTCAGGTATTTGGTTGCTGGCGTATCTTCGATACTACGGGTCCGTATATGCTGAAAAATA
CCTTCCCGGAACTGCTGCACGGTAAAGAAGCGCCTTGTAGCCCGCACATCTGGGAACTGTCTCGTTTCGC
TATCAACTCCGGCCAGAAAGGTTCCCTGGGCTTTTCCGATTGTACCCTGGAAGCAATGCGTGCGCTGGCG
CGCTATTCACTGCAAAACGACATCCAGACTCTGGTGACCGTTACTACTGTGGGCGTTGAAAAGATGATGA
TCCGTGCAGGCCTGGACGTTAGCCGTTTCGGTCCACACCTGAAGATCGGTATCGAACGCGCGGTGGCCCT
GCGTATCGAACTGAATGCAAAAACCCAGATCGCACTGTATGGTGGTGTTCTGGTGGAACAACGCCTGGCC
GTTTCCTAATAACTCGGTACCAAATTCCAGAAAAGAGGCCTCCCGAAAGGGGGGCCTTTTTTCGTTTTGG
TCCATGGAAGCCGGCGGCACCTCGCTAACGGATTCACCACTCCAAGAATTGGAGCCAATCAATTCTTGCG
GAGAACTGTGAATGCGCAAACCAACCCTTGGCAGAACATATCCATCGCGTCCGCCATCTCCAGCAGCCGC
ACGCGGCGCATCTCGGGCAGCGTTGGGTCCTGGCCACGGGTGCGCATGATCGTGCTCCTGTCGTTGAGGA
CCCGGCTAGGCTGGCGGGGTTGCCTTACTGGTTAGCAGAATGAATCACCGATACACGAGCGAACGTGAAG
CGACTGCTGCTGCAAAACGTCTGCGACCTGAGCAACAACATGAATGGTCTTCGGTTTCCGTGTTTCGTAA
AGTCTGGAAACGCGGAAGTCAGCGCCCTGCACCATTATGTTCCGGATCTGCATCGCAGGATGCTGCTGGC
TACCCTGTGGAACACCTACATCTGTATTAACGAAGCGCTGGCATTGACCCTGAGTGATTTTTCTCTGGTC
CCGCCGCATCCATACCGCCAGTTGTTTACCCTCACAACGTTCCAGTAACCGGGCATGTTCATCATCAGTA
ACCCGTATCGTGAGCATCCTCTCTCGTTTCATCGGTATCATTACCCCCATGAACAGAAATCCCCCTTACA
CGGAGGCATCAGTGACCAAACAGGAAAAAACCGCCCTTAACATGGCCCGCTTTATCAGAAGCCAGACATT
AACGCTTCTGGAGAAACTCAACGAGCTGGACGCGGATGAACAGGCAGACATCTGTGAATCGCTTCACGAC
CACGCTGATGAGCTTTACCGCAGCTGCCTCGCGCGTTTCGGTGATGACGGTGAAAACCTCTGACACATGC
AGCTCCCGGAGACGGTCACAGCTTGTCTGTAAGCGGATGCCGGGAGCAGACAAGCCCGTCAGGGCGCGTC
AGCGGGTGTTGGCGGGTGTCGGGGCGCAGCCATGACCCAGTCACGTAGCGATAGCGGAGTGTATACTGGC
TTAACTATGCGGCATCAGAGCAGATTGTACTGAGAGTGCACCATATGCGGTGTGAAATACCGCACAGATG
CGTAAGGAGAAAATACCGCATCAGGCGCTCTTCCGCTTCCTCGCTCACTGACTCGCTGCGCTCGGTCGTT
CGGCTGCGGCGAGCGGTATCAGCTCACTCAAAGGCGGTAATACGGTTATCCACAGAATCAGGGGATAACG
CAGGAAAGAACATGTGAGCAAAAGGCCAGCAAAAGGCCAGGAACCGTAAAAAGGCCGCGTTGCTGGCGTT
TTTCCATAGGCTCCGCCCCCCTGACGAGCATCACAAAAATCGACGCTCAAGTCAGAGGTGGCGAAACCCG
ACAGGACTATAAAGATACCAGGCGTTTCCCCCTGGAAGCTCCCTCGTGCGCTCTCCTGTTCCGACCCTGC
CGCTTACCGGATACCTGTCCGCCTTTCTCCCTTCGGGAAGCGTGGCGCTTTCTCATAGCTCACGCTGTAG
GTATCTCAGTTCGGTGTAGGTCGTTCGCTCCAAGCTGGGCTGTGTGCACGAACCCCCCGTTCAGCCCGAC
CGCTGCGCCTTATCCGGTAACTATCGTCTTGAGTCCAACCCGGTAAGACACGACTTATCGCCACTGGCAG
CAGCCACTGGTAACAGGATTAGCAGAGCGAGGTATGTAGGCGGTGCTACAGAGTTCTTGAAGTGGTGGCC
TAACTACGGCTACACTAGAAGGACAGTATTTGGTATCTGCGCTCTGCTGAAGCCAGTTACCTTCGGAAAA
AGAGTTGGTAGTTCTTGATCCGGCAAACAAACCACCGCTGGTAGCGGTGGTTTTTTTGTTTGCAAGCAGC
AGATTACGCGCAGAAAAAAAGGATCTCAAGAAGATCCTTTGATCTTTTCTACGGGGTCTGACGCTCAGTG
GAACGAAAACTCACGTTAAGGGATTTTGGTCATGAGATTATCAAAAAGGATCTTCACCTAGATCCTTTTA
AATCAATCTAAAGTATATATGAGTAAACTTGGTCTGACAGTTACCAATGCTTAATCAGTGAGGCACCTAT
CTCAGCGATCTGTCTATTTCGTTCATCCATAGTTGCCTGACTCCCCGTCGTGTAGATAACTACGATACGG
GAGGGCTTACCATCTGGCCCCAGTGCTGCAATGATACCGCGAGACCCACGCTCACCGGCTCCAGATTTAT
CAGCAATAAACCAGCCAGCCGGAAGGGCCGAGCGCAGAAGTGGTCCTGCAACTTTATCCGCCTCCATCCA
GTCTATTAATTGTTGCCGGGAAGCTAGAGTAAGTAGTTCGCCAGTTAATAGTTTGCGCAACGTTGTTGCC
ATTGCTACAGGCATCGTGGTGTCACGCTCGTCGTTTGGTATGGCTTCATTCAGCTCCGGTTCCCAACGAT
CAAGGCGAGTTACATGATCCCCCATGTTGTGCAAAAAAGCGGTTAGCTCCTTCGGTCCTCCGATCGTTGT
CAGAAGTAAGTTGGCCGCAGTGTTATCACTCATGGTTATGGCAGCACTGCATAATTCTCTTACTGTCATG
CCATCCGTAAGATGCTTTTCTGTGACTGGTGAGTACTCAACCAAGTCATTCTGAGAATAGTGTATGCGGC
GACCGAGTTGCTCTTGCCCGGCGTCAATACGGGATAATACCGCGCCACATAGCAGAACTTTAAAAGTGCT
CATCATTGGAAAACGTTCTTCGGGGCGAAAACTCTCAAGGATCTTACCGCTGTTGAGATCCAGTTCGATG
TAACCCACTCGTGCACCCAACTGATCTTCAGCATCTTTTACTTTCACCAGCGTTTCTGGGTGAGCAAAAA
CAGGAAGGCAAAATGCCGCAAAAAAGGGAATAAGGGCGACACGGAAATGTTGAATACTCATACTCTTCCT
TTTTCAATATTATTGAAGCATTTATCAGGGTTATTGTCTCATGAGCGGATACATATTTGAATGTATTTAG
AAAAATAAACAAATAGGGGTTCCGCGCACATTTCCCCGAAAAGTGCCACCTGACGTCTAAGAAACCATTA
TTATCATGACATTAACCTATAAAAATAGGCGTATCACGAGGCCCTTTCGTCTTCAAGAATTCGCGGCCGC
TTCTAGAG
Features (pLannotate 1.2.2; 8 found; start..end, strand, type, name):
    104..706     +  CDS            lasI: LASI_PSEAE - Experimental evidence at protein level: Swiss-Prot protein existence level 1. Required for the synthesis of PAI consisting of 3-oxo-N- (tetrahydro-2-oxo-3-furanyl)-dodecanamide also known as N-(3- oxododecanoyl)homoserine lactone, an autoinducer molecule which binds to LasR and thus acts in elastase biosynthesis regulation. From Pseudomonas aeruginosa (strain ATCC 15692 / DSM 22644 / CIP 104116 / JCM 14847 / LMG 12228 / 1C / PRS 101 / PAO1).
   1015..1395    -  CDS            YPB1_ECOLX: Protein predicted: Swiss-Prot protein existence level 4. From Escherichia coli.
   1412..1603    +  CDS            rop: Rop protein, which maintains plasmids at low copy number; rop
   1705..1845    +  misc_feature   bom: basis of mobility region from pBR322
   2031..2619    -  rep_origin     ori: high-copy-number ColE1/pMB1/pBR322/pUC origin of replication
   2771..3631    -  CDS            AmpR: β-lactamase; bla; confers resistance to ampicillin, carbenicillin, and related antibiotics
   3632..3736    -  promoter       AmpR promoter: bla
   3837..3858    +  misc_feature   BioBrick prefix: BioBrick prefix for parts that do not start with "ATG"
