[The description below was written by a language model from this plasmid's Addgene catalogue record and pLannotate feature annotations shown in this document.]
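Description:
pLux76-LasI is a bacterial synthetic-biology plasmid built on the BioBrick backbone pSB6A1, with part of the construct derived from the Registry of Standard Biological Parts. It is about 3.9 kb and is propagated in E. coli under ampicillin selection from a β-lactamase gene with its native bla promoter. Replication relies on a ColE1/pMB1-family origin. The feature table also finds the rop gene and the pBR322 bom (basis of mobility) region, which points to a pBR322-like replicon. Rop normally restrains copy number, so although the catalogue lists the plasmid as high copy, its actual copy number may be more moderate. A BioBrick prefix is annotated at the end of the sequence, just upstream of the insert across the circular junction, along with a predicted E. coli open reading frame of unknown function in the backbone.

The payload is the roughly 600 bp lasI coding sequence from Pseudomonas aeruginosa, inserted by Gibson assembly. LasI is the synthase for N-(3-oxododecanoyl)-homoserine lactone (3O-C12-HSL), the autoinducer sensed by LasR. According to the catalogue, lasI is driven by the pLux76 promoter. The automated annotation does not detect this promoter, which presumably lies in the short unannotated stretch ahead of the coding sequence. As a lux-type promoter it is activated in response to 3O-C6-HSL, but no receptor gene such as luxR is annotated on this plasmid, so that regulator would have to be supplied from elsewhere in the host.

Together these parts form a signal relay: cells exposed to 3O-C6-HSL express LasI and emit 3O-C12-HSL. The device converts one quorum-sensing signal into a second, orthogonal one and was made for work on engineered intercellular communication and programmed spatial behaviour in bacterial populations.
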