Addgene plasmid #73444: pLux76-LasI
Purpose: HSL relay device: produces 3O-C12-HSL in response to 3O-C6-HSL
Depositing lab: Jim Haseloff. Depositing organization: University of Cambridge. Publication: Orthogonal intercellular signaling for programmed spatial behavior. Grant PK, Dalchau N, Brown JR, Federici F, Rudge TJ, Yordanov B, Patange O, Phillips A, Haseloff J. Mol Syst Biol. 2016 Jan 25;12(1):849. PubMed 26814193.
Backbone
  Vector backbone: pSB6A1
  Backbone size w/o insert (bp): 3200
  Total vector size (bp): 3900
  Vector type: Synthetic Biology
Growth in bacteria
  Bacterial resistance: Ampicillin, 100 μg/mL
  Growth temperature: 37°C
  Growth strain: DH5alpha
  Copy number: High Copy
Gene/Insert
  Gene/Insert name: LasI
  Species: P. aeruginosa
  Insert size (bp): 606
  Promoter: pLux76
  Cloning method: Gibson Cloning
  Sequencing primers: 5′ gtgccacctgacgtctaaga
Resource information
  A portion of this plasmid was derived from a plasmid made by: Registry of standard biological parts
Terms and licenses: Academic/Nonprofit Terms; Industry Terms: Not Available to Industry
How to cite: pLux76-LasI was a gift from Jim Haseloff (Addgene plasmid # 73444 ; http://n2t.net/addgene:73444 ; RRID:Addgene_73444)
